Addgene plasmid #11776: pCXN2-mVIN
Depositing lab: Eileen Adamson. Publication: Rescue of the mutant phenotype by reexpression of full-length vinculin in null F9 cells; effects on cell locomotion by domain deleted vinculin. Xu W, Coll JL, Adamson ED. J Cell Sci. 1998 Jun;111 ( Pt 11):1535-44. doi: 10.1242/jcs.111.11.1535. PubMed 9580561.
Backbone
  Vector backbone: pCXN2
  Backbone manufacturer: Niwa et al, Gene, v108, 1991
  Backbone size w/o insert (bp): 5200
  Vector type: Mammalian Expression
  Selectable markers: Neomycin (select with G418)
Growth in bacteria
  Bacterial resistance: Ampicillin, 100 μg/mL
  Growth temperature: 37°C
  Growth strain: DH5alpha
  Copy number: High Copy
Gene/Insert
  Gene/Insert name: vinculin
  Species: M. musculus (mouse)
  Insert size (bp): 3200
  Entrez Gene: Vcl (a.k.a. 9430097D22)
  Cloning method: Restriction Enzyme; 5′ cloning site See author map (unknown if destroyed); 3′ cloning site See author map (unknown if destroyed)
  Sequencing primers: 5′ See author map
Terms and licenses: Academic/Nonprofit Terms; Industry Terms: Not Available to Industry
How to cite: pCXN2-mVIN was a gift from Eileen Adamson (Addgene plasmid # 11776 ; http://n2t.net/addgene:11776 ; RRID:Addgene_11776)
