[The description below was written by a language model from this plasmid's Addgene catalogue record.]
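Description:
pCXN2-mVIN is a mammalian expression plasmid carrying the mouse vinculin (Vcl) cDNA, an insert of about 3.2 kb, in the roughly 5.2 kb pCXN2 backbone. It is maintained in E. coli as a high-copy plasmid under ampicillin selection. It also carries a neomycin resistance marker, so transfected mammalian cells can be selected with G418 to obtain stable lines. The record does not list the promoter or other regulatory elements. The pCXN2 family described in the cited backbone reference is generally known for strong constitutive expression from the CAG-type hybrid promoter (CMV enhancer with chicken β-actin promoter), but this is background knowledge about the backbone, not something recorded for this entry. The exact restriction sites used for cloning are not given; the record defers to the depositor's map. No epitope tags or fusion partners are recorded.

Vinculin is a cytoskeletal adaptor protein of focal adhesions and adherens junctions that links integrin- and cadherin-based complexes to actin filaments. According to the associated publication, the construct was used to re-express full-length vinculin in vinculin-null F9 embryonal carcinoma cells, rescuing the mutant phenotype. That study also compared it with domain-deleted vinculin variants for their effects on cell locomotion. The plasmid therefore suits rescue and overexpression experiments on cell adhesion, spreading and motility where stable, G418-selectable expression of untagged mouse vinculin is wanted. No feature table accompanies the record, so the arrangement of elements within the plasmid cannot be described further.
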