>Addgene plasmid #11776 | pCXN2-mVIN | addgene partial sequence | sequence record 18331 | Bglob-pA-R 5'-ttttggcagagggaaaaaga-3'
ACCAGCCACCACCTTCTGATAGGCAGCCTGCACCTGAGGAGTGAATTCCCTACTGGTACCAGGGAGTCTT
TCTGACCCAGCGCAGAGTAAAGCCAGCATCTGTTCGGATTTTGATTGAAGCAGCTTCAGCCTCTCGCACA
GTCTCCTTCACAGACTGCATGAGGTTCTGGGCATTATGAACCAGCATCTCTGTGGCCTGCTCAGACTCCT
CATCACTGATGTTGGTCCGGCCCAGCATAGTGGCCTTCACTGTGGATAGGATTTTGAGCTGGGTGCTTAT
AGTTGGGATTCGCTCGCATACCTGTAAGAGATTGGTTCTAATCCGCTTATCTGTGCACTGCTTGGCAACC
TCCTTGGCCAACCTCGTCACCTCATCAGAGGCCTTGGCGATATCCTTGGCACACTGAATAAGTGCCCGCT
TGGTACCACTGCCCCCTCTTACCGGCCGAGACATCTCTGCCATCAGCAGAGCCATGCGCTTGGCTGCTGC
AATGATGTCATTGCCCTTGCTAGACCATTTCCGAGCTTCATCGTGGAGCTGCCTGGCGGCCATCATCATT
GGCTGGTTAATCACCTCACCAGCTTTCTGCTCAGGGAACTCTTCATCCTTCTCTTCTGGTGGTGGGGGCC
TGGGTGGAGGGACTTCACCCTCAGGCAGAGGTGGCTTAGGAGGAGCCAGCTCATCAGTTAGTCGTAGCTG
TTCAAGGTCTGGTGGAGGAGGC
